>Addgene plasmid #247723 | pAAV-EF1a>WAChR_1f-G-mScarlet3-Soma-E; WPRE3-BGH polyA; AmpR | addgene full sequence | sequence record 495872 | Addgene NGS Result
CTGCGCGCTCGCTCGCTCACTGAGGCCGCCCGGGCAAAGCCCGGGCGGCCTCAGTGAGCGAGCGAGCGCG
CAGAGAGGGAGTGGCCAACTCCATCACTAGGGGTTCCTTCTAGACAACTTTGTATAGAAAAGTTGGGCTC
CGGTGCCCGTCAGTGGGCAGAGCGCACATCGCCCACAGTCCCCGAGAAGTTGGGGGGAGGGGTCGGCAAT
TGAACCGGTGCCTAGAGAAGGTGGCGCGGGGTAAACTGGGAAAGTGATGTCGTGTACTGGCTCCGCCTTT
TTCCCGAGGGTGGGGGAGAACCGTATATAAGTGCAGTAGTCGCCGTGAACGTTCTTTTTCGCAACGGGTT
TGCCGCCAGAACACAGGTAAGTGCCGTGTGTGGTTCCCGCGGGCCTGGCCTCTTTACGGGTTATGGCCCT
TGCGTGCCTTGAATTACTTCCACCTGGCTGCAGTACGTGATTCTTGATCCCGAGCTTCGGGTTGGAAGTG
GGTGGGAGAGTTCGAGGCCTTGCGCTTAAGGAGCCCCTTCGCCTCGTGCTTGAGTTGAGGCCTGGCCTGG
GCGCTGGGGCCGCCGCGTGCGAATCTGGTGGCACCTTCGCGCCTGTCTCGCTGCTTTCGATAAGTCTCTA
GCCATTTAAAATTTTTGATGACCTGCTGCGACGCTTTTTTTCTGGCAAGATAGTCTTGTAAATGCGGGCC
AAGATCTGCACACTGGTATTTCGGTTTTTGGGGCCGCGGGCGGCGACGGGGCCCGTGCGTCCCAGCGCAC
ATGTTCGGCGAGGCGGGGCCTGCGAGCGCGGCCACCGAGAATCGGACGGGGGTAGTCTCAAGCTGGCCGG
CCTGCTCTGGTGCCTGGTCTCGCGCCGCCGTGTATCGCCCCGCCCTGGGCGGCAAGGCTGGCCCGGTCGG
CACCAGTTGCGTGAGCGGAAAGATGGCCGCTTCCCGGCCCTGCTGCAGGGAGCTCAAAATGGAGGACGCG
GCGCTCGGGAGAGCGGGCGGGTGAGTCACCCACACAAAGGAAAAGGGCCTTTCCGTCCTCAGCCGTCGCT
TCATGTGACTCCACGGAGTACCGGGCGCCGTCCAGGCACCTCGATTAGTTCTCGAGCTTTTGGAGTACGT
CGTCTTTAGGTTGGGGGGAGGGGTTTTATGCGATGGAGTTTCCCCACACTGAGTGGGTGGAGACTGAAGT
TAGGCCAGCTTGGCACTTGATGTAATTCTCCTTGGAATTTGCCCTTTTTGAGTTTGGATCTTGGTTCATT
CTCAAGCCTCAGACAGTGGTTCAAAGTTTTTTTCTTCCATTTCAGGTGTCGTGACAAGTTTGTACAAAAA
AGCAGGCTGCCACCATGTCTGCCTGCCCTACACCCCCTACTGTGGTGGCCCCCACTGACCAGTCTCCCAA
CCCTAATGGAGGCACCACCTCCTGTGCCCAGGCTGCCCCTAGCCCCCAGATGAGCATGAACTACACCCTG
CTGGCCACCATTGATGGCTTCTCTGCTGTGATCCTGTTGGGCTCAGGGGTGGTGTTCTGGTACTACAGCT
GGAGGGGCACAGGCTTTGGAGCCCACCCTCACCCCAAGAGAAGGCCCCTGGAGCTGAACACCCTGAGTGC
TGCCATTGCCTTTTTGACGGGATTGATGTATGTGGCCAAGACCTCTGACTTTGCCAGAGACAGCACCTCT
GAGTTCTCATTAAATCGATACTGGTACAGTGACTACATTGTGACCTGCCCCTTCATTGTGATGGATCTGT
GTTTTACGGTGGATGTGCCCTATAAGCTGGCCTTCACAGGCAGCACAGCTGTCCTGCTGGTGATTGCCCT
GGCCAGCTTTATTGTGAGAAGCCCTGAGAAGTACATCTACTTTGCCATTGGCTGCACCCTGTTCAGCATC
TTCTTCTACTTCTTTTTCAATGAGGTGAGAAAAAGAATCAGGTATGTGCCTGACTGTGCCAAGAAGGACC
TGGAGAGAGCCATGTTCATTTTCTTTGGCTTCTGGCCCATGTTTCCGGTATTATGGCTGCTGGGCTTCCA
CACCACTGGAGTGATCTCTGAGGAGGCCTTTGCCATCATCCATGCCTTCCTGGACATTACCTGCAAGACC
ATCTTTGGGGTGTTCATGCTGAGATGTAGACTGCACATTGAGGACTATGCCTGGGATGAGCTGAAGAGGC
AGAGACAGGAGATTGATGAGGAGAACCAGAAGACCCTGACAGCTGCTGGGGCTGATGGAGCCACAGTGAT
GATGCCTGTGGAGGAGGATGACCCCTATGCCTCTGGGGCTGCTGCCAAGAGCAGGATCACCTCTGAAGGG
GAGTACATCCCCCTGGACCAGATTGACATCAATGTGATGGACAGCACTGAGGCTGTGATCAAGGAGTTCA
TGAGGTTCAAGGTGCACATGGAGGGCAGCATGAATGGCCATGAGTTTGAGATTGAGGGAGAAGGAGAGGG
CAGACCCTATGAGGGCACCCAGACAGCCAAGCTGAAGGTGACCAAGGGAGGCCCCCTGCCCTTCAGCTGG
GACATCCTGAGCCCCCAGTTCATGTATGGCAGCAGGGCCTTCATCAAGCACCCAGCTGACATCCCTGACT
ACTGGAAGCAAAGCTTCCCTGAGGGCTTCAAGTGGGAGAGAGTGATGATCTTTGAGGATGGGGGCACAGT
GAGTGTGACCCAGGACACCAGCCTGGAGGATGGCACCCTGATCTACAAGGTGAAGCTGAGAGGAGGCAAC
TTCCCTCCTGATGGCCCAGTGATGCAGAAGAGGACCATGGGCTGGGAGGCCAGCACAGAGAGGCTGTACC
CTGAGGATGTGGTGCTGAAGGGGGACATCAAGATGGCCCTGAGACTGAAGGATGGAGGCAGGTACCTGGC
TGATTTCAAGACCACCTACAAGGCCAAGAAGCCTGTCCAGATGCCTGGAGCCTTCAACATTGACAGAAAG
CTGGACATCACCAGCCACAATGAGGACTACACAGTGGTGGAGCAGTATGAGAGATCTGTGGCCAGGCACT
CCACAGGAGGCTCTGGGGGCAGCCAGAGCCAACCCATCCTGAACACCAAGGAGATGGCCCCTCAGAGCAA
GCCCCCTGAGGAGCTGGAGATGAGCAGCATGCCCAGCCCTGTGGCCCCACTGCCTGCCAGGACAGAGGGA
GTGATTGACATGAGAAGCATGAGCTCCATTGACAGCTTCATCAGCTGTGCCACAGACTTCCCAGAGGCCA
CCAGGTTCTTCTGCTATGAAAATGAGGTTTGAACCCAGCTTTCTTGTACAAAGTGGGAATTCATAATCAA
CCTCTGGATTACAAAATTTGTGAAAGATTGACTGGTATTCTTAACTATGTTGCTCCTTTTACGCTATGTG
GATACGCTGCTTTAATGCCTTTGTATCATGCTATTGCTTCCCGTATGGCTTTCATTTTCTCCTCCTTGTA
TAAATCCTGGTTAGTTCTTGCCACGGCGGAACTCATCGCCGCCTGCCTTGCCCGCTGCTGGACAGGGGCT
CGGCTGTTGGGCACTGACAATTCCGTGGTGGAATTCCTAGAGCTCGCTGATCAGCCTCGACTGTGCCTTC
TAGTTGCCAGCCATCTGTTGTTTGCCCCTCCCCCGTGCCTTCCTTGACCCTGGAAGGTGCCACTCCCACT
GTCCTTTCCTAATAAAATGAGGAAATTGCATCGCATTGTCTGAGTAGGTGTCATTCTATTCTGGGGGGTG
GGGTGGGGCAGGACAGCAAGGGGGAGGATTGGGAAGAGAATAGCAGGCATGCTGGGGAGGGCCGCAGGAA
CCCCTAGTGATGGAGTTGGCCACTCCCTCTCTGCGCGCTCGCTCGCTCACTGAGGCCGGGCGACCAAAGG
TCGCCCGACGCCCGGGCTTTGCCCGGGCGGCCTCAGTGAGCGAGCGAGCGCGCAGCTGCCTGCAGGGGCG
CCTGATGCGGTATTTTCTCCTTACGCATCTGTGCGGTATTTCACACCGCATA
[95 nt withheld, positions 3973-4067]
T
[46 nt withheld, positions 4069-4114]
C
[141 nt withheld, positions 4116-4256]
CCTTTGACGTTGGAGTCCACGTTCTTT
[37 nt withheld, positions 4284-4320]
ACTCTATCTCGGGCTATTCTTTTGATTTATAAGGGATTTTGCCGATTTCGGTCTATTGGTTAAAAAATGA
GCTGATTTAACAAAAATTTAACGCGAATTTTAACAAAATATTAACGTTTACAATTTTATGGTGCACTCTC
AGTACAATCTGCTCTGATGCCGCATAGTTAAGCCAGCCCCGACACCCGCCAACACCCGCTGACGCGCCCT
GACGGGCTTGTCTGCTCCCGGCATCCGCTTACAGACAAGCTGTGACCGTCTCCGGGAGCTGCATGTGTCA
GAGGTTTTCACCGTCATCACCGAAACGCGCGAGACGAAAGGGCCTCGTGATACGCCTATTTTTATAGGTT
AATGTCATGATAATAATGGTTTCTTAGACGTCAGGTGGCACTTTTCGGGGAAATGTGCGCGGAACCCCTA
TTTGTTTATTTTTCTAAATACATTCAAATATGTATCCGCTCATGAGACAATAACCCTGATAAATGCTTCA
ATAATATTGAAAAAGGAAGAGTATGAGTATTCAACATTTCCGTGTCGCCCTTATTCCCTTTTTTGCGGCA
TTTTGCCTTCCTGTTTTTGCTCACCCAGAAACGCTGGTGAAAGTAAAAGATGCTGAAGATCAGTTGGGTG
CACGAGTGGGTTACATCGAACTGGATCTCAACAGCGGTAAGATCCTTGAGAGTTTTCGCCCCGAAGAACG
TTTTCCAATGATGAGCACTTTTAAAGTTCTGCTATGTGGCGCGGTATTATCCCGTATTGACGCCGGGCAA
GAGCAACTCGGTCGCCGCATACACTATTCTCAGAATGACTTGGTTGAGTACTCACCAGTCACAGAAAAGC
ATCTTACGGATGGCATGACAGTAAGAGAATTATGCAGTGCTGCCATAACCATGAGTGATAACACTGCGGC
CAACTTACTTCTGACAACGATCGGAGGACCGAAGGAGCTAACCGCTTTTTTGCACAACATGGGGGATCAT
GTAACTCGCCTTGATCGTTGGGAACCGGAGCTGAATGAAGCCATACCAAACGACGAGCGTGACACCACGA
TGCCTGTAGCAATGGCAACAACGTTGCGCAAACTATTAACTGGCGAACTACTTACTCTAGCTTCCCGGCA
ACAATTAATAGACTGGATGGAGGCGGATAAAGTTGCAGGACCACTTCTGCGCTCGGCCCTTCCGGCTGGC
TGGTTTATTGCTGATAAATCTGGAGCCGGTGAGCGTGGAAGCCGCGGTATCATTGCAGCACTGGGGCCAG
ATGGTAAGCCCTCCCGTATCGTAGTTATCTACACGACGGGGAGTCAGGCAACTATGGATGAACGAAATAG
ACAGATCGCTGAGATAGGTGCCTCACTGATTAAGCATTGGTAACTGTCAGACCAAGTTTACTCATATATA
CTTTAGATTGATTTAAAACTTCATTTTTAATTTAAAAGGATCTAGGTGAAGATCCTTTTTGATAATCTCA
TGACCAAAATCCCTTAACGTGAGTTTTCGTTCCACTGAGCGTCAGACCCCGTAGAAAAGATCAAAGGATC
TTCTTGAGATCCTTTTTTTCTGCGCGTAATCTGCTGCTTGCAAACAAAAAAACCACCGCTACCAGCGGTG
GTTTGTTTGCCGGATCAAGAGCTACCAACTCTTTTTCCGAAGGTAACTGGCTTCAGCAGAGCGCAGATAC
CAAATACTGTTCTTCTAGTGTAGCCGTAGTTAGGCCACCACTTCAAGAACTCTGTAGCACCGCCTACATA
CCTCGCTCTGCTAATCCTGTTACCAGTGGCTGCTGCCAGTGGCGATAAGTCGTGTCTTACCGGGTTGGAC
TCAAGACGATAGTTACCGGATAAGGCGCAGCGGTCGGGCTGAACGGGGGGTTCGTGCACACAGCCCAGCT
TGGAGCGAACGACCTACACCGAACTGAGATACCTACAGCGTGAGCTATGAGAAAGCGCCACGCTTCCCGA
AGGGAGAAAGGCGGACAGGTATCCGGTAAGCGGCAGGGTCGGAACAGGAGAGCGCACGAGGGAGCTTCCA
GGGGGAAACGCCTGGTATCTTTATAGTCCTGTCGGGTTTCGCCACCTCTGACTTGAGCGTCGATTTTTGT
GATGCTCGTCAGGGGGGCGGAGCCTATGGAAAAACGCCAGCAACGCGGCCTTTTTACGGTTCCTGGCCTT
TTGCTGGCCTTTTGCTCACATGTCCTGCAGGCAG
Features (pLannotate 1.2.2; 22 found; start..end, strand, type, name):
      1..28      +  repeat_region  AAV2 ITR (fragment): inverted terminal repeat of adeno-associated virus serotype 2 inverted
     46..108     -  repeat_region  AAV2 ITR (fragment): inverted terminal repeat of adeno-associated virus serotype 2 inverted
    115..135     +  protein_bind   attB4: mutant version of attB; core recombination site for the Gateway® BP reaction BP Clonase™
    155..366     +  promoter       EF-1α core promoter: core promoter for human elongation factor EF-1α
    367..476     +  intron         EF-1α intron A (fragment): intron upstream of the start codon of human EF-1α
   1102..1305    +  intron         EF-1α intron A: truncated intron upstream of the start codon of human EF-1α
   1314..1338    +  protein_bind   attB1: mutant version of attB; recombination site for the Gateway® BP reaction BP Clonase™
   2287..2346    +  CDS            KCNJ2 (fragment): KCNJ2_HUMAN - Also known as IRK1. Experimental evidence at protein level: Swiss-Prot protein existence level 1. Probably participates in establishing action potential waveform and excitability of neuronal and muscle tissues. Inward rectifier potassium channels are characterized by a greater tendency to allow potassium to flow into the cell rather than out of it. Their voltage dependence is regulated by the concentration of extracellular potassium; as external potassium is raised, the voltage range of the channel opening shifts to more positive voltages. The inward rectification is mainly due t
   2359..3021    +  CDS            mScarlet-I: mScarlet-I is a basic (constitutively fluorescent) red fluorescent protein published in 2016, derived from synthetic construct. It is reported to be a rapidly-maturing monomer with moderate acid sensitivity.
   3031..3228    +  CDS            Kcnb1 (fragment): KCNB1_RAT - Experimental evidence at protein level: Swiss-Prot protein existence level 1. Voltage-gated potassium channel that mediates transmembrane potassium transport in excitable membranes, primarily in the brain, but also in the pancreas and cardiovascular system. Contributes to the regulation of the action potential (AP) repolarization, duration and frequency of repetitive AP firing in neurons, muscle cells and endocrine cells and plays a role in homeostatic attenuation of electrical excitability throughout the brain (PubMed:10024359, PubMed:10618149, PubMed:12451110, PubMed:17379638, Pu
   3256..3276    -  protein_bind   attB2: mutant version of attB; core recombination site for the Gateway® BP reaction BP Clonase™
   3285..3442    +  misc_feature   WPRE (fragment): woodchuck hepatitis virus posttranscriptional regulatory element
   3448..3530    +  misc_feature   WPRE (fragment): woodchuck hepatitis virus posttranscriptional regulatory element
   3561..3672    +  polyA_signal   bGH poly(A) signal: bovine growth hormone polyadenylation signal
   3776..3916    +  repeat_region  AAV2 ITR: inverted terminal repeat of adeno-associated virus serotype 2 inverted
   3921..3972    -  misc_feature   bom (fragment): basis of mobility region from pBR322
   3991..4446    +  rep_origin     f1 ori (sequence partly withheld): f1 bacteriophage origin of replication; arrow indicates direction of (+) strand synthesis
   4447..4496    -  misc_feature   bom (fragment): basis of mobility region from pBR322
   4598..4633    -  CDS            rop (fragment): Rop protein, which maintains plasmids at low copy number; rop
   4728..4832    +  promoter       AmpR promoter: bla
   4833..5693    +  CDS            AmpR: β-lactamase; bla; confers resistance to ampicillin, carbenicillin, and related antibiotics
   5864..6452    +  rep_origin     ori: high-copy-number ColE1/pMB1/pBR322/pUC origin of replication
