[The description below was written by a language model from this plasmid's Addgene catalogue record and pLannotate feature annotations shown in this document.]
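Description:
pAAV-EF1a>WAChR_1f-G-mScarlet3-Soma-E; WPRE3-BGH polyA; AmpR is a 6.5 kb AAV transfer plasmid built on a commercial pAAV[Exp] backbone for constitutive mammalian expression of a synthetic excitatory opsin fusion. It is propagated in bacteria through a high-copy ColE1/pUC-type origin with ampicillin selection (AmpR under its own bla promoter), and also carries an f1 phage origin. AAV2 inverted terminal repeats flank the expression cassette, so the region between them can be packaged into recombinant AAV particles when helper functions are supplied. The left ITR is annotated only as fragments in the sequencing-derived feature table. This may reflect how hard these repeats are to read and annotate, or a partial ITR.

The cassette is driven by the human EF1a promoter, annotated as the core promoter plus intron A segments. Residual Gateway attB4, attB1 and attB2 sites mark the junctions where the promoter and coding modules were assembled. The open reading frame encodes WAChR-1f, recorded as carrying L130F/F240A mutations. The opsin portion itself is not recognised by the automated annotation, but it would occupy the unannotated stretch between attB1 and the first tag. It is fused in series to a Kir2.1 (KCNJ2) Golgi trafficking signal, the red fluorescent protein mScarlet3 (labelled by the annotator as the related mScarlet-I), a Kv2.1 (Kcnb1) soma-targeting motif and a Kir2.1 ER export signal. The trafficking signals promote surface delivery, and the Kv2.1 motif restricts the opsin to the cell body. A shortened WPRE3 element and the bovine growth hormone polyadenylation signal enhance transcript stability and processing within AAV size limits. The construct is suited to optogenetic activation of cells, with red fluorescence reporting expression, and the associated work describes these opsins as sensitive to indoor light levels.
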