Addgene plasmid #247723: pAAV-EF1a>WAChR_1f-G-mScarlet3-Soma-E; WPRE3-BGH polyA; AmpR
Purpose: Constitutive expression of WAChR-1f opsin fusion protein: {WAChR-1f}-{Kir2.1 Golgi tag}-{mScarlet3}-{Kv2.1 soma tag}-{Kir2.1 ER tag}
Depositing lab: Alexander Naka. Depositing organization: Science Corporation. Publication: WAChRs are excitatory opsins sensitive to indoor lighting. Tose AJ, Nava AA, McGrath SN, Mardinly AR, Naka A. bioRxiv 2025.09.12.675947; doi: https://doi.org/10.1101/2025.09.12.675947.
Backbone
  Vector backbone: pAAV[Exp]
  Backbone manufacturer: Vectorbuilder
  Vector type: Mammalian Expression, AAV
Growth in bacteria
  Bacterial resistance: Ampicillin, 100 μg/mL
  Growth temperature: 30°C
  Growth strain: NEB Stable
  Copy number: High Copy
Gene/Insert
  Gene/Insert name: WAChR_1f-G-mScarlet3-Soma-E
  Species: Synthetic
  Mutation: L130F/F240A
  Promoter: EF1a
  Tag / fusion protein: mScarlet3 (C terminal on insert)
  Cloning method: Gene Synthesis
Terms and licenses: Academic/Nonprofit Terms; Industry Terms: Not Available to Industry
Depositor comments: Please visit https://doi.org/10.1101/2025.09.12.675947 for bioRxiv preprint.
How to cite: pAAV-EF1a>WAChR_1f-G-mScarlet3-Soma-E; WPRE3-BGH polyA; AmpR was a gift from Alexander Naka (Addgene plasmid # 247723 ; http://n2t.net/addgene:247723 ; RRID:Addgene_247723)
