>Addgene plasmid #247723 | pAAV-EF1a>WAChR_1f-G-mScarlet3-Soma-E; WPRE3-BGH polyA; AmpR | depositor partial sequence | sequence record 487660 | WAChR_1f-G-mScarlet3-Soma-E
ATGTCTGCCTGCCCTACACCCCCTACTGTGGTGGCCCCCACTGACCAGTCTCCCAACCCTAATGGAGGCA
CCACCTCCTGTGCCCAGGCTGCCCCTAGCCCCCAGATGAGCATGAACTACACCCTGCTGGCCACCATTGA
TGGCTTCTCTGCTGTGATCCTGTTGGGCTCAGGGGTGGTGTTCTGGTACTACAGCTGGAGGGGCACAGGC
TTTGGAGCCCACCCTCACCCCAAGAGAAGGCCCCTGGAGCTGAACACCCTGAGTGCTGCCATTGCCTTTT
TGACGGGATTGATGTATGTGGCCAAGACCTCTGACTTTGCCAGAGACAGCACCTCTGAGTTCTCATTAAA
TCGATACTGGTACAGTGACTACATTGTGACCTGCCCCTTCATTGTGATGGATCTGTGTTTTACGGTGGAT
GTGCCCTATAAGCTGGCCTTCACAGGCAGCACAGCTGTCCTGCTGGTGATTGCCCTGGCCAGCTTTATTG
TGAGAAGCCCTGAGAAGTACATCTACTTTGCCATTGGCTGCACCCTGTTCAGCATCTTCTTCTACTTCTT
TTTCAATGAGGTGAGAAAAAGAATCAGGTATGTGCCTGACTGTGCCAAGAAGGACCTGGAGAGAGCCATG
TTCATTTTCTTTGGCTTCTGGCCCATGTTTCCGGTATTATGGCTGCTGGGCTTCCACACCACTGGAGTGA
TCTCTGAGGAGGCCTTTGCCATCATCCATGCCTTCCTGGACATTACCTGCAAGACCATCTTTGGGGTGTT
CATGCTGAGATGTAGACTGCACATTGAGGACTATGCCTGGGATGAGCTGAAGAGGCAGAGACAGGAGATT
GATGAGGAGAACCAGAAGACCCTGACAGCTGCTGGGGCTGATGGAGCCACAGTGATGATGCCTGTGGAGG
AGGATGACCCCTATGCCTCTGGGGCTGCTGCCAAGAGCAGGATCACCTCTGAAGGGGAGTACATCCCCCT
GGACCAGATTGACATCAATGTGATGGACAGCACTGAGGCTGTGATCAAGGAGTTCATGAGGTTCAAGGTG
CACATGGAGGGCAGCATGAATGGCCATGAGTTTGAGATTGAGGGAGAAGGAGAGGGCAGACCCTATGAGG
GCACCCAGACAGCCAAGCTGAAGGTGACCAAGGGAGGCCCCCTGCCCTTCAGCTGGGACATCCTGAGCCC
CCAGTTCATGTATGGCAGCAGGGCCTTCATCAAGCACCCAGCTGACATCCCTGACTACTGGAAGCAAAGC
TTCCCTGAGGGCTTCAAGTGGGAGAGAGTGATGATCTTTGAGGATGGGGGCACAGTGAGTGTGACCCAGG
ACACCAGCCTGGAGGATGGCACCCTGATCTACAAGGTGAAGCTGAGAGGAGGCAACTTCCCTCCTGATGG
CCCAGTGATGCAGAAGAGGACCATGGGCTGGGAGGCCAGCACAGAGAGGCTGTACCCTGAGGATGTGGTG
CTGAAGGGGGACATCAAGATGGCCCTGAGACTGAAGGATGGAGGCAGGTACCTGGCTGATTTCAAGACCA
CCTACAAGGCCAAGAAGCCTGTCCAGATGCCTGGAGCCTTCAACATTGACAGAAAGCTGGACATCACCAG
CCACAATGAGGACTACACAGTGGTGGAGCAGTATGAGAGATCTGTGGCCAGGCACTCCACAGGAGGCTCT
GGGGGCAGCCAGAGCCAACCCATCCTGAACACCAAGGAGATGGCCCCTCAGAGCAAGCCCCCTGAGGAGC
TGGAGATGAGCAGCATGCCCAGCCCTGTGGCCCCACTGCCTGCCAGGACAGAGGGAGTGATTGACATGAG
AAGCATGAGCTCCATTGACAGCTTCATCAGCTGTGCCACAGACTTCCCAGAGGCCACCAGGTTCTTCTGC
TATGAAAATGAGGTT
